>Addgene plasmid #116440 | pHAGE-NOTCH2NL-Q172_G173delinsHC | addgene full sequence | sequence record 252458 | Addgene NGS Result
TGGAAGGGCTAATTCACTCCCAAAGAAGACAAGATATCCTTGATCTGTGGATCTACCACACACAAGGCTA
CTTCCCTGATTAGCAGAACTACACACCAGGGCCAGGGGTCAGATATCCACTGACCTTTGGATGGTGCTAC
AAGCTAGTACCAGTTGAGCCAGATAAGGTAGAAGAGGCCAATAAAGGAGAGAACACCAGCTTGTTACACC
CTGTGAGCCTGCATGGGATGGATGACCCGGAGAGAGAAGTGTTAGAGTGGAGGTTTGACAGCCGCCTAGC
ATTTCATCACGTGGCCCGAGAGCTGCATCCGGAGTACTTCAAGAACTGCTGATATCGAGCTTGCTACAAG
GGACTTTCCGCTGGGGACTTTCCAGGGAGGCGTGGCCTGGGCGGGACTGGGGAGTGGCGAGCCCTCAGAT
CCTGCATATAAGCAGCTGCTTTTTGCCTGTACTGGGTCTCTCTGGTTAGACCAGATCTGAGCCTGGGAGC
TCTCTGGCTAACTAGGGAACCCACTGCTTAAGCCTCAATAAAGCTTGCCTTGAGTGCTTCAAGTAGTGTG
TGCCCGTCTGTTGTGTGACTCTGGTAACTAGAGATCCCTCAGACCCTTTTAGTCAGTGTGGAAAATCTCT
AGCAGTGGCGCCCGAACAGGGACTTGAAAGCGAAAGGGAAACCAGAGGAGCTCTCTCGACGCAGGACTCG
GCTTGCTGAAGCGCGCACGGCAAGAGGCGAGGGGCGGCGACTGGTGAGTACGCCAAAAATTTTGACTAGC
GGAGGCTAGAAGGAGAGAGATGGGTGCGAGAGCGTCAGTATTAAGCGGGGGAGAATTAGATCGCGATGGG
AAAAAATTCGGTTAAGGCCAGGGGGAAAGAAAAAATATAAATTAAAACATATAGTATGGGCAAGCAGGGA
GCTAGAACGATTCGCAGTTAATCCTGGCCTGTTAGAAACATCAGAAGGCTGTAGACAAATACTGGGACAG
CTACAACCATCCCTTCAGACAGGATCAGAAGAACTTAGATCATTATATAATACAGTAGCAACCCTCTATT
GTGTGCATCAAAGGATAGAGATAAAAGACACCAAGGAAGCTTTAGACAAGATAGAGGAAGAGCAAAACAA
AAGTAAGACCACCGCACAGCAAGCGGCCGGCCGCTGATCTTCAGACCTGGAGGAGGAGATATGAGGGACA
ATTGGAGAAGTGAATTATATAAATATAAAGTAGTAAAAATTGAACCATTAGGAGTAGCACCCACCAAGGC
AAAGAGAAGAGTGGTGCAGAGAGAAAAAAGAGCAGTGGGAATAGGAGCTTTGTTCCTTGGGTTCTTGGGA
GCAGCAGGAAGCACTATGGGCGCAGCGTCAATGACGCTGACGGTACAGGCCAGACAATTATTGTCTGGTA
TAGTGCAGCAGCAGAACAATTTGCTGAGGGCTATTGAGGCGCAACAGCATCTGTTGCAACTCACAGTCTG
GGGCATCAAGCAGCTCCAGGCAAGAATCCTGGCTGTGGAAAGATACCTAAAGGATCAACAGCTCCTGGGG
ATTTGGGGTTGCTCTGGAAAACTCATTTGCACCACTGCTGTGCCTTGGAATGCTAGTTGGAGTAATAAAT
CTCTGGAACAGATTTGGAATCACACGACCTGGATGGAGTGGGACAGAGAAATTAACAATTACACAAGCTT
AATACACTCCTTAATTGAAGAATCGCAAAACCAGCAAGAAAAGAATGAACAAGAATTATTGGAATTAGAT
AAATGGGCAAGTTTGTGGAATTGGTTTAACATAACAAATTGGCTGTGGTATATAAAATTATTCATAATGA
TAGTAGGAGGCTTGGTAGGTTTAAGAATAGTTTTTGCTGTACTTTCTATAGTGAATAGAGTTAGGCAGGG
ATATTCACCATTATCGTTTCAGACCCACCTCCCAACCCCGAGGGGACCCGACAGGCCCGAAGGAATAGAA
GAAGAAGGTGGAGAGAGAGACAGAGACAGATCCATTCGATTAGTGAACGGATCTCGACGGTATCGCCGAA
TTCACAAATGGCAGTATTCATCCACAATTTTAAAAGAAAAGGGGGGATTGGGGGGTACAGTGCAGGGGAA
AGAATAGTAGACATAATAGCAACAGACATACAAACTAAAGAATTACAAAAACAAATTACAAAAATTCAAA
ATTTTCGGGTTTATTACAGGGACAGCAGAGATCCAGTTTGGACTAGTCGTGAGGCTCCGGTGCCCGTCAG
TGGGCAGAGCGCACATCGCCCACAGTCCCCGAGAAGTTGGGGGGAGGGGTCGGCAATTGAACCGGTGCCT
AGAGAAGGTGGCGCGGGGTAAACTGGGAAAGTGATGTCGTGTACTGGCTCCGCCTTTTTCCCGAGGGTGG
GGGAGAACCGTATATAAGTGCAGTAGTCGCCGTGAACGTTCTTTTTCGCAACGGGTTTGCCGCCAGAACA
CAGGTAAGTGCCGTGTGTGGTTCCCGCGGGCCTGGCCTCTTTACGGGTTATGGCCCTTGCGTGCCTTGAA
TTACTTCCACCTGGCTGCAGTACGTGATTCTTGATCCCGAGCTTCGGGTTGGAAGTGGGTGGGAGAGTTC
GAGGCCTTGCGCTTAAGGAGCCCCTTCGCCTCGTGCTTGAGTTGAGGCCTGGCCTGGGCGCTGGGGCCGC
CGCGTGCGAATCTGGTGGCACCTTCGCGCCTGTCTCGCTGCTTTCGATAAGTCTCTAGCCATTTAAAATT
TTTGATGACCTGCTGCGACGCTTTTTTTCTGGCAAGATAGTCTTGTAAATGCGGGCCAAGATCTGCACAC
TGGTATTTCGGTTTTTGGGGCCGCGGGCGGCGACGGGGCCCGTGCGTCCCAGCGCACATGTTCGGCGAGG
CGGGGCCTGCGAGCGCGGCCACCGAGAATCGGACGGGGGTAGTCTCAAGCTGGCCGGCCTGCTCTGGTGC
CTGGCCTCGCGCCGCCGTGTATCGCCCCGCCCTGGGCGGCAAGGCTGGCCCGGTCGGCACCAGTTGCGTG
AGCGGAAAGATGGCCGCTTCCCGGCCCTGCTGCAGGGAGCTCAAAATGGAGGACGCGGCGCTCGGGAGAG
CGGGCGGGTGAGTCACCCACACAAAGGAAAAGGGCCTTTCCGTCCTCAGCCGTCGCTTCATGTGACTCCA
CGGAGTACCGGGCGCCGTCCAGGCACCTCGATTAGTTCTCGAGCTTTTGGAGTACGTCGTCTTTAGGTTG
GGGGGAGGGGTTTTATGCGATGGAGTTTCCCCACACTGAGTGGGTGGAGACTGAAGTTAGGCCAGCTTGG
CACTTGATGTAATTCTCCTTGGAATTTGCCCTTTTTGAGTTTGGATCTTGGTTCATTCTCAAGCCTCAGA
CAGTGGTTCAAAGTTTTTTTCTTCCATTTCAGGTGTCGTGAAGCGGCCCTGCAGATATCAACAAGTTTGT
ACAAAAAAGCAGGCACCATGTGTGTTACCTACCACAATGGCACAGGATACTGCAAATGTCCAGAAGGCTT
CTTGGGGGAATATTGTCAACATCGAGACCCCTGTGAGAAGAACCGCTGCCAGAATGGTGGGACTTGTGTG
GCCCAGGCCATGCTGGGGAAAGCCACGTGCCGATGTGCCTCAGGGTTTACAGGAGAGGACTGCCAGTACT
CGACATCTCATCCATGCTTTGTGTCTCGACCTTGCCTGAATGGCGGCACATGCCATATGCTCAGCCGGGA
TACCTATGAGTGCACCTGTCAAGTCGGGTTTACAGGTAAGGAGTGCCAATGGACCGATGCCTGCCTGTCT
CATCCCTGTGCAAATGGAAGTACCTGTACCACTGTGGCCAACCAGTTCTCCTGCAAATGCCTCACAGGCT
TCACAGGGCAGAAGTGTGAGACTGATGTCAATGAGTGTGACATTCCAGGACACTGCCAGCATGGTGGCAC
CTGCCTCAACCTGCCTGGTTCCTACCAGTGCCAGTGCCTTCATTGCTTCACAGGCCAGTACTGTGACAGC
CTGTATGTGCCCTGTGCACCCTCGCCTTGTGTCAATGGAGGCACCTGTCGGCAGACTGGTGACTTCACTT
TTGAGTGCAACTGCCTTCCAGAAACAGTGAGAAGAGGAACAGAGCTCTGGGAAAGAGACAGGGAAGTCTG
GAATGGAAAAGAACACGATGAGAATTAGAACCCAGCTTTCTTGTACAAAGTGGTGATATCCAATTAACCC
TCACTAAAGGTTTGTTAGAATGAGAAGATTTATGCCCTATAGTGAGTCGTATTACCACCCAACTTTTCTA
TACAAAGTGGTTGATATCCAGCACAGTGGCGGCCGCTCGAGTCTAGAGGGCCCGCGGTTCGAAGGTAAGC
CTATCCCTAACCCTCTCCTCGGTCTCGATTCTACGCGTACCGGTTAGTAATGAGATCCCTCCCCCCCCCC
TAACGTTACTGGCCGAAGCCGCTTGGAATAAGGCCGGTGTGCGTTTGTCTATATGTTATTTTCCACCATA
TTGCCGTCTTTTGGCAATGTGAGGGCCCGGAAACCTGGCCCTGTCTTCTTGACGAGCATTCCTAGGGGTC
TTTCCCCTCTCGCCAAAGGAATGCAAGGTCTGTTGAATGTCGTGAAGGAAGCAGTTCCTCTGGAAGCTTC
TTGAAGACAAACAACGTCTGTAGCGACCCTTTGCAGGCAGCGGAACCCCCCACCTGGCGACAGGTGCCTC
TGCGGCCAAAAGCCACGTGTATAAGATACACCTGCAAAGGCGGCACAACCCCAGTGCCACGTTGTGAGTT
GGATAGTTGTGGAAAGAGTCAAATGGCTCTCCTCAAGCGTATTCAACAAGGGGCTGAAGGATGCCCAGAA
GGTACCCCATTGTATGGGATCTGATCTGGGGCCTCGGTGCACATGCTTTACATGTGTTTAGTCGAGGTTA
AAAAAACGTCTAGGCCCCCCGAACCACGGGGACGTGGTTTTCCTTTGAAAAACACGATGATAATATGGCC
ACACATATGGTGAGCAAGGGCGAGGAGCTGTTCACCGGGGTGGTGCCCATCCTGGTCGAGCTGGACGGCG
ACGTAAACGGCCACAAGTTCAGCGTGTCCGGCGAGGGCGAGGGCGATGCCACCTACGGCAAGCTGACCCT
GAAGTTCATCTGCACCACCGGCAAGCTGCCCGTGCCCTGGCCCACCCTCGTGACCACCCTGACCTACGGC
GTGCAGTGCTTCAGCCGCTACCCCGACCACATGAAGCAGCACGACTTCTTCAAGTCCGCCATGCCCGAAG
GCTACGTCCAGGAGCGCACCATCTTCTTCAAGGACGACGGCAACTACAAGACCCGCGCCGAGGTGAAGTT
CGAGGGCGACACCCTGGTGAACCGCATCGAGCTGAAGGGCATCGACTTCAAGGAGGACGGCAACATCCTG
GGGCACAAGCTGGAGTACAACTACAACAGCCACAACGTCTATATCATGGCCGACAAGCAGAAGAACGGCA
TCAAGGTGAACTTCAAGATCCGCCACAACATCGAGGACGGCAGCGTGCAGCTCGCCGACCACTACCAGCA
GAACACCCCCATCGGCGACGGCCCCGTGCTGCTGCCCGACAACCACTACCTGAGCACCCAGTCCGCCCTG
AGCAAAGACCCCAACGAGAAGCGCGATCACATGGTCCTGCTGGAGTTCGTGACCGCCGCCGGGATCACTC
TCGGCATGGACGAGCTGTACAAGTAAATCGATAGATCCTAATCAACCTCTGGATTACAAAATTTGTGAAA
GATTGACTGGTATTCTTAACTATGTTGCTCCTTTTACGCTATGTGGATACGCTGCTTTAATGCCTTTGTA
TCATGCTATTGCTTCCCGTATGGCTTTCATTTTCTCCTCCTTGTATAAATCCTGGTTGCTGTCTCTTTAT
GAGGAGTTGTGGCCCGTTGTCAGGCAACGTGGCGTGGTGTGCACTGTGTTTGCTGACGCAACCCCCACTG
GTTGGGGCATTGCCACCACCTGTCAGCTCCTTTCCGGGACTTTCGCTTTCCCCCTCCCTATTGCCACGGC
GGAACTCATCGCCGCCTGCCTTGCCCGCTGCTGGACAGGGGCTCGGCTGTTGGGCACTGACAATTCCGTG
GTGTTGTCGGGGAAATCATCGTCCTTTCCTTGGCTGCTCGCCTGTGTTGCCACCTGGATTCTGCGCGGGA
CGTCCTTCTGCTACGTCCCTTCGGCCCTCAATCCAGCGGACCTTCCTTCCCGCGGCCTGCTGCCGGCTCT
GCGGCCTCTTCCGCGTCTTCGCCTTCGCCCTCAGACGAGTCGGATCTCCCTTTGGGCCGCCTCCCCGCCT
GAGATCCTTTAAGACCAATGACTTACAAGGCAGCTGTAGATCTTAGCCACTTTTTAAAAGAAAAGGGGGG
ACTGGAAGGGCTAATTCACTCCCAACGAAGACAAGATCTGCTTTTTGCTTGTACTGGGTCTCTCTGGTTA
GACCAGATCTGAGCCTGGGAGCTCTCTGGCTAACTAGGGAACCCACTGCTTAAGCCTCAATAAAGCTTGC
CTTGAGTGCTTCAAGTAGTGTGTGCCCGTCTGTTGTGTGACTCTGGTAACTAGAGATCCCTCAGACCCTT
TTAGTCAGTGTGGAAAATCTCTAGCAGTAGTAGTTCATGTCATCTTATTATTCAGTATTTATAACTTGCA
AAGAAATGAATATCAGAGAGTGAGAGGCCCGGGTTAATTAAGGAAAGGGCTAGATCATTCTTGAAGACGA
AAGGGCCTCGTGATACGCCTATTTTTATAGGTTAATGTCATGATAATAATGGTTTCTTAGACGTCAGGTG
GCACTTTTCGGGGAAATGTGCGCGGAACCCCTATTTGTTTATTTTTCTAAATACATTCAAATATGTATCC
GCTCATGAGACAATAACCCTGATAAATGCTTCAATAATATTGAAAAAGGAAGAGTATGAGTATTCAACAT
TTCCGTGTCGCCCTTATTCCCTTTTTTGCGGCATTTTGCCTTCCTGTTTTTGCTCACCCAGAAACGCTGG
TGAAAGTAAAAGATGCTGAAGATCAGTTGGGTGCACGAGTGGGTTACATCGAACTGGATCTCAACAGCGG
TAAGATCCTTGAGAGTTTTCGCCCCGAAGAACGTTTTCCAATGATGAGCACTTTTAAAGTTCTGCTATGT
GGCGCGGTATTATCCCGTGTTGACGCCGGGCAAGAGCAACTCGGTCGCCGCATACACTATTCTCAGAATG
ACTTGGTTGAGTACTCACCAGTCACAGAAAAGCATCTTACGGATGGCATGACAGTAAGAGAATTATGCAG
TGCTGCCATAACCATGAGTGATAACACTGCGGCCAACTTACTTCTGACAACGATCGGAGGACCGAAGGAG
CTAACCGCTTTTTTGCACAACATGGGGGATCATGTAACTCGCCTTGATCGTTGGGAACCGGAGCTGAATG
AAGCCATACCAAACGACGAGCGTGACACCACGATGCCTGTAGCAATGGCAACAACGTTGCGCAAACTATT
AACTGGCGAACTACTTACTCTAGCTTCCCGGCAACAATTAATAGACTGGATGGAGGCGGATAAAGTTGCA
GGACCACTTCTGCGCTCGGCCCTTCCGGCTGGCTGGTTTATTGCTGATAAATCTGGAGCCGGTGAGCGTG
GGTCTCGCGGTATCATTGCAGCACTGGGGCCAGATGGTAAGCCCTCCCGTATCGTAGTTATCTACACGAC
GGGGAGTCAGGCAACTATGGATGAACGAAATAGACAGATCGCTGAGATAGGTGCCTCACTGATTAAGCAT
TGGTAACTGTCAGACCAAGTTTACTCATATATACTTTAGATTGATTTAAAACTTCATTTTTAATTTAAAA
GGATCTAGGTGAAGATCCTTTTTGATAATCTCATGACCAAAATCCCTTAACGTGAGTTTTCGTTCCACTG
AGCGTCAGACCCCGTAGAAAAGATCAAAGGATCTTCTTGAGATCCTTTTTTTCTGCGCGTAATCTGCTGC
TTGCAAACAAAAAAACCACCGCTACCAGCGGTGGTTTGTTTGCCGGATCAAGAGCTACCAACTCTTTTTC
CGAAGGTAACTGGCTTCAGCAGAGCGCAGATACCAAATACTGTTCTTCTAGTGTAGCCGTAGTTAGGCCA
CCACTTCAAGAACTCTGTAGCACCGCCTACATACCTCGCTCTGCTAATCCTGTTACCAGTGGCTGCTGCC
AGTGGCGATAAGTCGTGTCTTACCGGGTTGGACTCAAGACGATAGTTACCGGATAAGGCGCAGCGGTCGG
GCTGAACGGGGGGTTCGTGCACACAGCCCAGCTTGGAGCGAACGACCTACACCGAACTGAGATACCTACA
GCGTGAGCTATGAGAAAGCGCCACGCTTCCCGAAGGGAGAAAGGCGGACAGGTATCCGGTAAGCGGCAGG
GTCGGAACAGGAGAGCGCACGAGGGAGCTTCCAGGGGGAAACGCCTGGTATCTTTATAGTCCTGTCGGGT
TTCGCCACCTCTGACTTGAGCGTCGATTTTTGTGATGCTCGTCAGGGGGGCGGAGCCTATGGAAAAACGC
CAGCAACGCGGCCTTTTTACGGTTCCTGGCCTTTTGCTGGCCTTTTGCTCACATGTTCTTTCCTGCGTTA
TCCCCTGATTCTGTGGATAACCGTATTACCGCCTTTGAGTGAGCTGATACCGCTCGCCGCAGCCGAACGA
CCGAGCGCAGCGAGTCAGTGAGCGAGGAAGCGGAAGAGCGCCCAATACGCAAACCGCCTCTCCCCGCGCG
TTGGCCGATTCATTAATGCAGCAAGCTCATGGCTGACTAATTTTTTTTATTTATGCAGAGGCCGAGGCCG
CCTCGGCCTCTGAGCTATTCCAGAAGTAGTGAGGAGGCTTTTTTGGAGGCCTAGGCTTTTGCAAAAAGCT
CCCCGTGGCACGACAGGTTTCCCGACTGGAAAGCGGGCAGTGAGCGCAACGCAATTAATGTGAGTTAGCT
CACTCATTAGGCACCCCAGGCTTTACACTTTATGCTTCCGGCTCGTATGTTGTGTGGAATTGTGAGCGGA
TAACAATTTCACACAGGAAACAGCTATGACATGATTACGAATTTCACAAATAAAGCATTTTTTTCACTGC
ATTCTAGTTGTGGTTTGTCCAAACTCATCAATGTATCTTATCATGTCTGGATCAACTGGATAACTCAAGC
TAACCAAAATCATCCCAAACTTCCCACCCCATACCCTATTACCACTGCCAATTACCTGTGGTTTCATTTA
CTCTAAACCTGTGATTCCTCTGAATTATTTTCATTTTAAAGAAATTGTATTTGTTAAATATGTACTACAA
ACTTAGTAGT
Features (pLannotate 1.2.2; 30 found; start..end, strand, type, name):
    377..634     +  LTR            5' LTR (truncated): truncated 5' long terminal repeat (LTR) from HIV-1
    681..806     +  misc_feature   HIV-1 Ψ: packaging signal of human immunodeficiency virus type 1
    790..1128    +  CDS            HIV-1 gag (fragment): gag protein from human immunodeficiency virus 1; gag
   1303..1536    +  misc_feature   RRE: The Rev response element (RRE) of HIV-1 allows for Rev-dependent mRNA export from the nucleus to the cytoplasm.
   1913..2013    +  CDS            Rev (fragment): human immunodeficiency virus 1 (HIV-1) Rev protein; rev; enhances nuclear export of unspliced and incompletely spliced viral mRNAs
   2058..2175    +  misc_feature   cPPT/CTS: central polypurine tract and central termination sequence of HIV-1
   2223..3401    +  promoter       EF-1α promoter: strong constitutive promoter for human elongation factor EF-1α
   3422..3442    +  protein_bind   attB1: mutant version of attB; core recombination site for the Gateway® BP reaction BP Clonase™
   3448..4155    +  CDS            NOTCH2NLA: NT2NA_HUMAN - Also known as N2N From Homo sapiens (Human).
   4160..4184    -  protein_bind   attB2: mutant version of attB; recombination site for the Gateway® BP reaction BP Clonase™
   4192..4210    +  promoter       T3 promoter: promoter for bacteriophage T3 RNA polymerase
   4236..4254    -  promoter       T7 promoter: promoter for bacteriophage T7 RNA polymerase
   4260..4278    -  protein_bind   attB4 (fragment): mutant version of attB; core recombination site for the Gateway® BP reaction BP Clonase™
   4334..4375    +  CDS            V5 tag: epitope tag from simian virus 5
   4501..4963    +  misc_feature   IRES: internal ribosome entry site (IRES) of the encephalomyocarditis virus (EMCV)
   4977..5696    +  CDS            EGFP: the original enhanced GFP (Yang et al., 1996) mammalian codon-optimized
   5710..6298    +  misc_feature   WPRE: woodchuck hepatitis virus posttranscriptional regulatory element
   6306..6371    +  CDS            nef (fragment): NEF_HV1Z2 - Experimental evidence at protein level: Swiss-Prot protein existence level 1. Extracellular Nef protein targets CD4(+) T-lymphocytes for apoptosis by interacting with CXCR4 surface receptors. From Human immunodeficiency virus type 1 group M subtype D (isolate Z2/CDC-Z34) (HIV-1).
   6373..6606    +  LTR            3' LTR (ΔU3): self-inactivating 3' long terminal repeat (LTR) from HIV-1
   6811..6915    +  promoter       AmpR promoter: bla
   6916..7776    +  CDS            AmpR: β-lactamase; bla; confers resistance to ampicillin, carbenicillin, and related antibiotics
   7947..8535    +  rep_origin     ori: high-copy-number ColE1/pMB1/pBR322/pUC origin of replication
   8718..8772    +  CDS            lacI (fragment): lac repressor; lacI; The lac repressor binds to the lac operator to inhibit transcription in E. coli. This inhibition can be relieved by adding lactose or isopropyl-β-D-thiogalactopyranoside (IPTG).
   8778..8871    +  rep_origin     SV40 ori (fragment): SV40 origin of replication
   8896..8933    +  CDS            lacI (fragment): lac repressor; lacI; The lac repressor binds to the lac operator to inhibit transcription in E. coli. This inhibition can be relieved by adding lactose or isopropyl-β-D-thiogalactopyranoside (IPTG).
   8946..8967    +  protein_bind   CAP binding site: CAP binding activates transcription in the presence of cAMP. E. coli catabolite activator protein
   8982..9012    +  promoter       lac promoter: promoter for the E. coli lac operon
   9020..9036    +  protein_bind   lac operator: The lac repressor binds to the lac operator to inhibit transcription in E. coli. This inhibition can be relieved by adding lactose or isopropyl-β-D-thiogalactopyranoside (IPTG). lac repressor encoded by lacI
   9070..9153    +  polyA_signal   SV40 poly(A) signal (fragment): SV40 polyadenylation signal
   9320..329     +  CDS            nef (fragment) (across the origin): NEF_HV1BR - Experimental evidence at protein level: Swiss-Prot protein existence level 1. Extracellular Nef protein targets CD4(+) T-lymphocytes for apoptosis by interacting with CXCR4 surface receptors (PubMed:14990729). From Human immunodeficiency virus type 1 group M subtype B (isolate BRU/LAI) (HIV-1).
