[The description below was written by a language model from this plasmid's Addgene catalogue record and pLannotate feature annotations shown in this document.]
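Description:
pHAGE-NOTCH2NL-Q172_G173delinsHC is a 9.3 kb HIV-1-derived lentiviral expression plasmid built on the pHAGE backbone, carrying a mutant allele of the human NOTCH2NL gene (NOTCH2NLA). It is propagated in E. coli through a high-copy ColE1/pUC-type origin and selected with ampicillin via the bla gene. The viral portion has the layout of a self-inactivating transfer vector: a truncated 5' LTR, the Ψ packaging signal with an adjoining gag fragment, the Rev response element for Rev-dependent nuclear export of the genomic RNA, the cPPT/CTS element, and a U3-deleted 3' LTR. Because no intact viral protein genes are annotated, packaging functions would have to be supplied in trans.

The expression cassette sits between the cPPT and the 3' LTR. A human EF-1α promoter drives constitutive transcription of the NOTCH2NL open reading frame, which was introduced by Gateway recombination and is flanked by attB1 and attB2 sites. The insert carries the Q172_G173delinsHC change, in which residues Q172 and G173 are replaced by histidine and cysteine. A V5 epitope sequence is annotated downstream of attB2, separated from the insert by T3 and T7 promoter sequences and an attB4 remnant; the record does not state whether it is translated in frame with the insert. An EMCV IRES followed by EGFP lets transduced cells be identified by fluorescence from the same transcript, and a WPRE enhances transcript expression. The stated purpose is lentiviral expression of this variant, and the associated publication concerns systematic functional annotation of somatic mutations in cancer.
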