Addgene plasmid #116440: pHAGE-NOTCH2NL-Q172_G173delinsHC
Purpose: Lentiviral expression of NOTCH2NL Q172_G173delinsHC
Depositing lab: Gordon Mills & Kenneth Scott. Depositing organization: Baylor College of Medicine. Publication: Systematic Functional Annotation of Somatic Mutations in Cancer. Ng PK, Li J, Jeong KJ, Shao S, Chen H, Tsang YH, Sengupta S, Wang Z, Bhavana VH, Tran R, Soewito S, Minussi DC, Moreno D, Kong K, Dogruluk T, Lu H, Gao J, Tokheim C, Zhou DC, Johnson AM, Zeng J, Ip CKM, Ju Z, Wester M, Yu S, Li Y, Vellano CP, Schultz N, Karchin R, Ding L, Lu Y, Cheung LWT, Chen K, Shaw KR, Meric-Bernstam F, Scott KL, Yi S, Sahni N, Liang H, Mills GB. Cancer Cell. 2018 Mar 12;33(3):450-462.e10. doi: 10.1016/j.ccell.2018.01.021. PubMed 29533785.
Backbone
  Vector backbone: pHAGE
  Vector type: Lentiviral
Growth in bacteria
  Bacterial resistance: Ampicillin, 100 μg/mL
  Growth temperature: 37°C
  Growth strain: Stbl3
  Copy number: High Copy
Gene/Insert
  Gene/Insert name: NOTCH2NL
  Species: H. sapiens (human)
  Mutation: Q172_G173delinsHC
  Entrez Gene: NOTCH2NLA (a.k.a. N2N, NOTCH2NL)
  Cloning method: Gateway Cloning
Terms and licenses: Academic/Nonprofit Terms; Industry Terms: Not Available to Industry
How to cite: pHAGE-NOTCH2NL-Q172_G173delinsHC was a gift from Gordon Mills & Kenneth Scott (Addgene plasmid # 116440 ; http://n2t.net/addgene:116440 ; RRID:Addgene_116440)
