>Addgene plasmid #116440 | pHAGE-NOTCH2NL-Q172_G173delinsHC | depositor partial sequence | sequence record 219314 | insert
ATGTGTGTTACCTACCACAATGGCACAGGATACTGCAAATGTCCAGAAGGCTTCTTGGGGGAATATTGTC
AACATCGAGACCCCTGTGAGAAGAACCGCTGCCAGAATGGTGGGACTTGTGTGGCCCAGGCCATGCTGGG
GAAAGCCACGTGCCGATGTGCCTCAGGGTTTACAGGAGAGGACTGCCAGTACTCGACATCTCATCCATGC
TTTGTGTCTCGACCTTGCCTGAATGGCGGCACATGCCATATGCTCAGCCGGGATACCTATGAGTGCACCT
GTCAAGTCGGGTTTACAGGTAAGGAGTGCCAATGGACCGATGCCTGCCTGTCTCATCCCTGTGCAAATGG
AAGTACCTGTACCACTGTGGCCAACCAGTTCTCCTGCAAATGCCTCACAGGCTTCACAGGGCAGAAGTGT
GAGACTGATGTCAATGAGTGTGACATTCCAGGACACTGCCAGCATGGTGGCACCTGCCTCAACCTGCCTG
GTTCCTACCAGTGCCAGTGCCTTCATTGCTTCACAGGCCAGTACTGTGACAGCCTGTATGTGCCCTGTGC
ACCCTCGCCTTGTGTCAATGGAGGCACCTGTCGGCAGACTGGTGACTTCACTTTTGAGTGCAACTGCCTT
CCAGAAACAGTGAGAAGAGGAACAGAGCTCTGGGAAAGAGACAGGGAAGTCTGGAATGGAAAAGAACACG
ATGAGAATTAG
